>Addgene plasmid #43477 | III-AAAG | depositor partial sequence | sequence record 58742 | III-AAAG sequence 426 bps
CGTCTCGGCTCACCCCAGAGCAGGTCGTGGCAATCGCCTCCAACATTGGCGGGAAACAGGCACTCGAGAC
TGTCCAGCGCCTGCTTCCCGTGCTGTGCCAAGCGCACGGACTCACCCCAGAGCAGGTCGTGGCAATCGCC
TCCAACATTGGCGGGAAACAGGCACTCGAGACTGTCCAGCGCCTGCTTCCCGTGCTGTGCCAAGCGCACG
GCCTCACCCCAGAGCAGGTCGTGGCAATCGCCTCCAACATTGGCGGGAAACAGGCACTCGAGACTGTCCA
GCGCCTGCTTCCCGTGCTGTGCCAAGCGCACGGATTAACCCCAGAGCAGGTCGTGGCAATCGCGAGCAAT
AACGGCGGAAAACAGGCTTTGGAAACGGTGCAGAGGCTCCTTCCAGTGCTGTGCCAAGCGCACGGACTCA
GAGACG
