>Addgene plasmid #43477 | III-AAAG | addgene partial sequence | sequence record 61530 | M13-F20 5'-TGTAAAACGACGGCCAGT-3'
TGGGCGAATTGGGCCCTCTAGATGCATGCTCGAGCGGCCGCCAGTGTGATGGATATCTGCAGAATTCGCC
CTTGCCGTCCTAGCGCGTCTCGGCTCACCCCAGAGCAGGTCGTGGCAATCGCCTCCAACATTGGCGGGAA
ACAGGCACTCGAGACTGTCCAGCGCCTGCTTCCCGTGCTGTGCCAAGCGCACGGACTCACCCCAGAGCAG
GTCGTGGCAATCGCCTCCAACATTGGCGGGAAACAGGCACTCGAGACTGTCCAGCGCCTGCTTCCCGTGC
TGTGCCAAGCGCACGGCCTCACCCCAGAGCAGGTCGTGGCAATCGCCTCCAACATTGGCGGGAAACAGGC
ACTCGAGACTGTCCAGCGCCTGCTTCCCGTGCTGTGCCAAGCGCACGGATTAACCCCAGAGCAGGTCGTG
GCAATCGCGAGCAATAACGGCGGAAAACAGGCTTTGGAAACGGTGCAGAGGCTCCTTCCAGTGCTGTGCC
AAGCGCACGGACTCAGAGACGTGGGCACAGGAAAGAAGGGCGAATTCCAGCACACTGGCGGCCGTTACTA
GTGGATCCGAGCTCGGTACCAAGCTTGATGCATAGCTTGAGTATTCTATAGTGTCACCTAAATAGCTTGG
CGTAATCATGGTCATAGCTGTTTCCTGTGTGAAATTGTTATCCGCTCACAATTCCACACAACATACGAGC
CGGAAGCATAAAGTGTAAAGCCTGGGGTGCCTAATGAGTGAGCTAACTCACATTAATTGCGTTGCGCTCA
CTGCCCGCTTTCCAGTCGGGAAACCTGTCGTGCCAGCTGCATTAATGAATCGGCCAACGCGCGGGGAGAG
GCGGTTTGCGTATTGGGCGCTCTTTCCGCTTCCTCGCTCACTGACTCGCTGCGCTCGGTCGTTCGGCTGC
GGCGAGCGGTATCAGCTCACTCAAAGGCGGTAATACGGTTATCCACAGAATCAGGGGATAACGCAGGAAA
AATTTTTACAGCAAAGCGACTAA
