[The description below was written by a language model from this plasmid's Addgene catalogue record.]
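Description:
III-AAAG is a bacterial cloning plasmid built on the commercial pCRII-TOPO backbone (about 4.0 kb without insert), carrying a 426 bp synthetic insert introduced by TOPO cloning. It is a high-copy plasmid propagated in E. coli and selectable with both ampicillin and kanamycin, consistent with the dual resistance markers of this TOPO vector family. The insert is flanked by standard T7 and M13-reverse priming sites, which are listed for sequence verification. No feature table accompanies the record, so the positions of the origin, resistance genes and other backbone elements are not documented here.

The record does not spell out what the insert encodes, giving only its name, synthetic origin and size. The plasmid was deposited in connection with a TALEN genome-editing system developed for generating human stem cell-based disease models. In that context, the name plausibly denotes a pre-assembled block of four TAL effector repeat modules recognising the bases A-A-A-G, with "III" indicating the block's position in an ordered assembly. The insert length is roughly what four repeats of about 34 amino acids each would require. This interpretation is an inference from the name, size and associated publication rather than a stated fact.

There is no eukaryotic promoter, reporter or expression cassette recorded, so the construct is best understood as a storage and source plasmid. It serves as a library component from which the repeat block would be taken and combined with other blocks to build a full-length custom TALEN array in a separate expression vector, rather than something used directly in cells.
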