Addgene plasmid #43477: III-AAAG
Depositing lab: Chad Cowan & Kiran Musunuru. Depositing organization: Harvard University. Publication: A TALEN Genome-Editing System for Generating Human Stem Cell-Based Disease Models. Ding Q, Lee YK, Schaefer EA, Peters DT, Veres A, Kim K, Kuperwasser N, Motola DL, Meissner TB, Hendriks WT, Trevisan M, Gupta RM, Moisan A, Banks E, Friesen M, Schinzel RT, Xia F, Tang A, Xia Y, Figueroa E, Wann A, Ahfeldt T, Daheron L, Zhang F, Rubin LL, Peng LF, Chung RT, Musunuru K, Cowan CA. Cell Stem Cell. 2012 Dec 12. pii: S1934-5909(12)00645-5. doi: 10.1016/j.stem.2012.11.011. PubMed 23246482.
Backbone
  Vector backbone: pCRII-TOPO
  Backbone manufacturer: Invitrogen
  Backbone size w/o insert (bp): 3973
  Vector type: Bacterial Cloning
Growth in bacteria
  Bacterial resistance: Ampicillin and Kanamycin, 100 & 50 μg/mL
  Growth temperature: 37°C
  Growth strain: Top10
  Copy number: High Copy
Gene/Insert
  Gene/Insert name: III-AAAG
  Species: Synthetic
  Insert size (bp): 426
  Cloning method: TOPO Cloning
  Sequencing primers: 5′ T7; 3′ M13-rev
Terms and licenses: Academic/Nonprofit Terms; Industry Terms: Not Available to Industry
How to cite: III-AAAG was a gift from Chad Cowan & Kiran Musunuru (Addgene plasmid # 43477 ; http://n2t.net/addgene:43477 ; RRID:Addgene_43477)
